Addgene plasmid #167330: Human_TFAM_HMGB_ctail_pET28
Purpose: Expresses TFAM HMGB+C-tatil mutant in bacterial cells
Depositing lab: Tom Misteli. Depositing organization: National Cancer Institute (NCI). Publication: Self-assembly of multi-component mitochondrial nucleoids via phase separation. Feric M, Demarest TG, Tian J, Croteau DL, Bohr VA, Misteli T. EMBO J. 2021 Mar 15;40(6):e107165. doi: 10.15252/embj.2020107165. Epub 2021 Feb 23. PubMed 33619770.
Backbone
  Vector backbone: pET28a
  Backbone manufacturer: Novagen
  Backbone size w/o insert (bp): 4927
  Total vector size (bp): 5620
  Vector type: Bacterial Expression
Growth in bacteria
  Bacterial resistance: Kanamycin, 50 μg/mL
  Growth temperature: 37°C
  Growth strain: DH5alpha
  Copy number: High Copy
Gene/Insert
  Gene/Insert name: TFAM (alt name: Mitochondrial transcription factor A)
  Species: H. sapiens (human)
  Insert size (bp): 288
  Mutation: Truncation mutant containing HMGB and C-tail domains (153-246).
  GenBank ID: NM_003201.3
  Entrez Gene: TFAM (a.k.a. MTDPS15, MTTF1, MTTFA, TCF6, TCF6L1, TCF6L2, TCF6L3)
  Promoter: T7
  Tag / fusion protein: 6XHis (N terminal on backbone)
  Cloning method: Restriction Enzyme; 5′ cloning site BamHI (unknown if destroyed); 3′ cloning site XhoI (unknown if destroyed)
  Sequencing primers: 5′ T7; 3′ T7 Terminal
Terms and licenses: Academic/Nonprofit Terms; Industry Terms: Not Available to Industry
Depositor comments: Please visit https://www.biorxiv.org/content/10.1101/822858v4 for BioRxiv preprint
How to cite: Human_TFAM_HMGB_ctail_pET28 was a gift from Tom Misteli (Addgene plasmid # 167330 ; http://n2t.net/addgene:167330 ; RRID:Addgene_167330)
