[The description below was written by a language model from this plasmid's Addgene catalogue record and pLannotate feature annotations shown in this document.]
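Description:
Human_TFAM_HMGB_ctail_pET28 is a bacterial expression plasmid built on the Novagen pET28a backbone, about 5.6 kb in total, for producing a truncated form of human mitochondrial transcription factor A (TFAM) in E. coli. It is selected with kanamycin through an aph(3')-Ia KanR gene and replicates from a ColE1/pBR322-type origin accompanied by the bom region and the rop gene. The catalogue lists it as high copy, although rop normally moderates copy number. An f1 origin is also present. The short AmpR-promoter, TcR and other fragment hits in the annotation appear to be backbone remnants rather than functional markers.

The insert is a roughly 288 bp fragment encoding TFAM residues 153–246, comprising the second HMG box (HMGB) and the C-terminal tail, cloned between BamHI and XhoI. Transcription is driven by a T7 promoter followed by a lac operator, with the T7 gene 10 ribosome binding site upstream and a T7 terminator downstream. The plasmid-borne lacI gene supplies repressor, so expression is held off until IPTG induction in a host that provides T7 RNA polymerase. The protein is made with the backbone's N-terminal 6xHis tag, a thrombin cleavage site and the T7 tag leader. A histidine-tag coding segment is also annotated just downstream of the insert, but the record does not say whether it is translated in frame or preceded by a stop codon; the catalogue lists only the N-terminal tag.

The construct serves to express and affinity-purify this TFAM domain mutant. The associated publication concerns the self-assembly of mitochondrial nucleoids by phase separation, which suggests its use in comparing the contributions of individual TFAM domains.
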