Features (pLannotate 1.2.2; 22 found; start..end, strand, type, name):
      1..25      +  protein_bind   lac operator: The lac repressor binds to the lac operator to inhibit transcription in E. coli. This inhibition can be relieved by adding lactose or isopropyl-β-D-thiogalactopyranoside (IPTG). lac repressor encoded by lacI
     40..62      +  RBS            RBS: efficient ribosome binding site from bacteriophage T7 gene 10 (Olins and Rangwala, 1989)
     81..97      +  CDS            capTEV™ (fragment): composite tag for in vivo biotinylation, TEV protease cleavage, and 6xHis tagging
    108..125     +  CDS            thrombin site: thrombin recognition and cleavage site
    129..161     +  CDS            T7 tag (gene 10 leader): leader peptide from bacteriophage T7 gene 10 promotes efficient translation in E. coli
    171..455     +  CDS            TFAM (fragment): TFAM_HUMAN - Also known as TCF6, TCF6L2. Experimental evidence at protein level: Swiss-Prot protein existence level 1. Binds to the mitochondrial light strand promoter and functions in mitochondrial transcription regulation (PubMed:29445193, PubMed:32183942). Component of the mitochondrial transcription initiation complex, composed at least of TFB2M, TFAM and POLRMT that is required for basal transcription of mitochondrial DNA (PubMed:29149603). In this complex, TFAM recruits POLRMT to a specific promoter whereas TFB2M induces structural changes in POLRMT to enable promoter opening and trappin
    465..482     +  CDS            9xHis (fragment): 9xHis affinity tag
    492..541     +  CDS            SET1 (fragment): solubility-enhancement tag derived from T7 phage gene 10B
    549..596     +  terminator     T7 terminator: transcription terminator for bacteriophage T7 RNA polymerase
    633..1061    +  rep_origin     f1 ori (sequence partly withheld): f1 bacteriophage origin of replication; arrow indicates direction of (+) strand synthesis
   1114..1171    +  promoter       AmpR promoter (fragment): bla
   1180..1995    -  CDS            KanR: aminoglycoside phosphotransferase; aph(3')-Ia; confers resistance to kanamycin in bacteria or G418 (Geneticin®) in eukaryotes
   2117..2705    +  rep_origin     ori: high-copy-number ColE1/pMB1/pBR322/pUC origin of replication
   2891..3030    -  misc_feature   bom: basis of mobility region from pBR322
   3132..3323    -  CDS            rop: Rop protein, which maintains plasmids at low copy number; rop
   3340..3720    +  CDS            YPB1_ECOLX: Protein predicted: Swiss-Prot protein existence level 4. From Escherichia coli.
   3792..4083    -  CDS            TcR (fragment): tetracycline efflux protein; tet; confers resistance to tetracycline
   4098..4119    -  protein_bind   CAP binding site: CAP binding activates transcription in the presence of cAMP. E. coli catabolite activator protein
   4132..5214    -  CDS            lacI: lac repressor; lacI; The lac repressor binds to the lac operator to inhibit transcription in E. coli. This inhibition can be relieved by adding lactose or isopropyl-β-D-thiogalactopyranoside (IPTG).
   5215..5292    -  promoter       lacI promoter: lacI
   5300..5579    -  CDS            TcR (fragment): tetracycline efflux protein; tet; confers resistance to tetracycline
   5601..5619    +  promoter       T7 promoter: promoter for bacteriophage T7 RNA polymerase
>Addgene plasmid #167330 | Human_TFAM_HMGB_ctail_pET28 | addgene full sequence | sequence record 329812 | Addgene NGS Result
GGAATTGTGAGCGGATAACAATTCCCCTCTAGAAATAATTTTGTTTAACTTTAAGAAGGAGATATACCAT
GGGCAGCAGCCATCATCATCATCATCACAGCAGCGGCCTGGTGCCGCGCGGCAGCCATATGGCTAGCATG
ACTGGTGGACAGCAAATGGGTCGCGGATCCATGGGAAAACCAAAAAGACCTCGTTCAGCTTATAACGTTT
ATGTAGCTGAAAGATTCCAAGAAGCTAAGGGTGATTCACCGCAGGAAAAGCTGAAGACTGTAAAGGAAAA
CTGGAAAAATCTGTCTGACTCTGAAAAGGAATTATATATTCAGCATGCTAAAGAGGACGAAACTCGTTAT
CATAATGAAATGAAGTCTTGGGAAGAACAAATGATTGAAGTTGGACGAAAGGATCTTCTACGTCGCACAA
TAAAGAAACAACGAAAATATGGTGCTGAGGAGTGTTAACTCGAGCACCACCACCACCACCACTGAGATCC
GGCTGCTAACAAAGCCCGAAAGGAAGCTGAGTTGGCTGCTGCCACCGCTGAGCAATAACTAGCATAACCC
CTTGGGGCCTCTAAACGGGTCTTGAGGGGTTTTTTGCTGAAAGGAGGAACTATATCCGGATTGGCGAATG
GG
[124 nt withheld, positions 633-756]
C
[91 nt withheld, positions 758-848]
A
[49 nt withheld, positions 850-898]
CCTTTGACGTTGGAGTCCACGTTCTTT
[37 nt withheld, positions 926-962]
ACCCTATCTCGGTCTATTCTTTTGATTTATAAGGGATTTTGCCGATTTCGGCCTATTGGTTAAAAAATGA
GCTGATTTAACAAAAATTTAACGCGAATTTTAACAAAATATTAACGCTTACAATTTAGGTGGCACTTTTC
GGGGAAATGTGCGCGGAACCCCTATTTGTTTATTTTTCTAAATACATTCAAATATGTATCCGCTCATGAA
TTAATTCTTAGAAAAACTCATCGAGCATCAAATGAAACTGCAATTTATTCATATCAGGATTATCAATACC
ATATTTTTGAAAAAGCCGTTTCTGTAATGAAGGAGAAAACTCACCGAGGCAGTTCCATAGGATGGCAAGA
TCCTGGTATCGGTCTGCGATTCCGACTCGTCCAACATCAATACAACCTATTAATTTCCCCTCGTCAAAAA
TAAGGTTATCAAGTGAGAAATCACCATGAGTGACGACTGAATCCGGTGAGAATGGCAAAAGTTTATGCAT
TTCTTTCCAGACTTGTTCAACAGGCCAGCCATTACGCTCGTCATCAAAATCACTCGCATCAACCAAACCG
TTATTCATTCGTGATTGCGCCTGAGCGAGACGAAATACGCGATCGCTGTTAAAAGGACAATTACAAACAG
GAATCGAATGCAACCGGCGCAGGAACACTGCCAGCGCATCAACAATATTTTCACCTGAATCAGGATATTC
TTCTAATACCTGGAATGCTGTTTTCCCGGGGATCGCAGTGGTGAGTAACCATGCATCATCAGGAGTACGG
ATAAAATGCTTGATGGTCGGAAGAGGCATAAATTCCGTCAGCCAGTTTAGTCTGACCATCTCATCTGTAA
CATCATTGGCAACGCTACCTTTGCCATGTTTCAGAAACAACTCTGGCGCATCGGGCTTCCCATACAATCG
ATAGATTGTCGCACCTGATTGCCCGACATTATCGCGAGCCCATTTATACCCATATAAATCAGCATCCATG
TTGGAATTTAATCGCGGCCTAGAGCAAGACGTTTCCCGTTGAATATGGCTCATAACACCCCTTGTATTAC
TGTTTATGTAAGCAGACAGTTTTATTGTTCATGACCAAAATCCCTTAACGTGAGTTTTCGTTCCACTGAG
CGTCAGACCCCGTAGAAAAGATCAAAGGATCTTCTTGAGATCCTTTTTTTCTGCGCGTAATCTGCTGCTT
GCAAACAAAAAAACCACCGCTACCAGCGGTGGTTTGTTTGCCGGATCAAGAGCTACCAACTCTTTTTCCG
AAGGTAACTGGCTTCAGCAGAGCGCAGATACCAAATACTGTCCTTCTAGTGTAGCCGTAGTTAGGCCACC
ACTTCAAGAACTCTGTAGCACCGCCTACATACCTCGCTCTGCTAATCCTGTTACCAGTGGCTGCTGCCAG
TGGCGATAAGTCGTGTCTTACCGGGTTGGACTCAAGACGATAGTTACCGGATAAGGCGCAGCGGTCGGGC
TGAACGGGGGGTTCGTGCACACAGCCCAGCTTGGAGCGAACGACCTACACCGAACTGAGATACCTACAGC
GTGAGCTATGAGAAAGCGCCACGCTTCCCGAAGGGAGAAAGGCGGACAGGTATCCGGTAAGCGGCAGGGT
CGGAACAGGAGAGCGCACGAGGGAGCTTCCAGGGGGAAACGCCTGGTATCTTTATAGTCCTGTCGGGTTT
CGCCACCTCTGACTTGAGCGTCGATTTTTGTGATGCTCGTCAGGGGGGCGGAGCCTATGGAAAAACGCCA
GCAACGCGGCCTTTTTACGGTTCCTGGCCTTTTGCTGGCCTTTTGCTCACATGTTCTTTCCTGCGTTATC
CCCTGATTCTGTGGATAACCGTATTACCGCCTTTGAGTGAGCTGATACCGCTCGCCGCAGCCGAACGACC
GAGCGCAGCGAGTCAGTGAGCGAGGAAGCGGAAGAGCGCCTGATGCGGTATTTTCTCCTTACGCATCTGT
GCGGTATTTCACACCGCAATGGTGCACTCTCAGTACAATCTGCTCTGATGCCGCATAGTTAAGCCAGTAT
ACACTCCGCTATCGCTACGTGACTGGGTCATGGCTGCGCCCCGACACCCGCCAACACCCGCTGACGCGCC
CTGACGGGCTTGTCTGCTCCCGGCATCCGCTTACAGACAAGCTGTGACCGTCTCCGGGAGCTGCATGTGT
CAGAGGTTTTCACCGTCATCACCGAAACGCGCGAGGCAGCTGCGGTAAAGCTCATCAGCGTGGTCGTGAA
GCGATTCACAGATGTCTGCCTGTTCATCCGCGTCCAGCTCGTTGAGTTTCTCCAGAAGCGTTAATGTCTG
GCTTCTGATAAAGCGGGCCATGTTAAGGGCGGTTTTTTCCTGTTTGGTCACTGATGCCTCCGTGTAAGGG
GGATTTCTGTTCATGGGGGTAATGATACCGATGAAACGAGAGAGGATGCTCACGATACGGGTTACTGATG
ATGAACATGCCCGGTTACTGGAACGTTGTGAGGGTAAACAACTGGCGGTATGGATGCGGCGGGACCAGAG
AAAAATCACTCAGGGTCAATGCCAGCGCTTCGTTAATACAGATGTAGGTGTTCCACAGGGTAGCCAGCAG
CATCCTGCGATGCAGATCCGGAACATAATGGTGCAGGGCGCTGACTTCCGCGTTTCCAGACTTTACGAAA
CACGGAAACCGAAGACCATTCATGTTGTTGCTCAGGTCGCAGACGTTTTGCAGCAGCAGTCGCTTCACGT
TCGCTCGCGTATCGGTGATTCATTCTGCTAACCAGTAAGGCAACCCCGCCAGCCTAGCCGGGTCCTCAAC
GACAGGAGCACGATCATGCGCACCCGTGGGGCCGCCATGCCGGCGATAATGGCCTGCTTCTCGCCGAAAC
GTTTGGTGGCGGGACCAGTGACGAAGGCTTGAGCGAGGGCGTGCAAGATTCCGAATACCGCAAGCGACAG
GCCGATCATCGTCGCGCTCCAGCGAAAGCGGTCCTCGCCGAAAATGACCCAGAGCGCTGCCGGCACCTGT
CCTACGAGTTGCATGATAAAGAAGACAGTCATAAGTGCGGCGACGATAGTCATGCCCCGCGCCCACCGGA
AGGAGCTGACTGGGTTGAAGGCTCTCAAGGGCATCGGTCGAGATCCCGGTGCCTAATGAGTGAGCTAACT
TACATTAATTGCGTTGCGCTCACTGCCCGCTTTCCAGTCGGGAAACCTGTCGTGCCAGCTGCATTAATGA
ATCGGCCAACGCGCGGGGAGAGGCGGTTTGCGTATTGGGCGCCAGGGTGGTTTTTCTTTTCACCAGTGAG
ACGGGCAACAGCTGATTGCCCTTCACCGCCTGGCCCTGAGAGAGTTGCAGCAAGCGGTCCACGCTGGTTT
GCCCCAGCAGGCGAAAATCCTGTTTGATGGTGGTTAACGGCGGGATATAACATGAGCTGTCTTCGGTATC
GTCGTATCCCACTACCGAGATATCCGCACCAACGCGCAGCCCGGACTCGGTAATGGCGCGCATTGCGCCC
AGCGCCATCTGATCGTTGGCAACCAGCATCGCAGTGGGAACGATGCCCTCATTCAGCATTTGCATGGTTT
GTTGAAAACCGGACATGGCACTCCAGTCGCCTTCCCGTTCCGCTATCGGCTGAATTTGATTGCGAGTGAG
ATATTTATGCCAGCCAGCCAGACGCAGACGCGCCGAGACAGAACTTAATGGGCCCGCTAACAGCGCGATT
TGCTGGTGACCCAATGCGACCAGATGCTCCACGCCCAGTCGCGTACCGTCTTCATGGGAGAAAATAATAC
TGTTGATGGGTGTCTGGTCAGAGACATCAAGAAATAACGCCGGAACATTAGTGCAGGCAGCTTCCACAGC
AATGGCATCCTGGTCATCCAGCGGATAGTTAATGATCAGCCCACTGACGCGTTGCGCGAGAAGATTGTGC
ACCGCCGCTTTACAGGCTTCGACGCCGCTTCGTTCTACCATCGACACCACCACGCTGGCACCCAGTTGAT
CGGCGCGAGATTTAATCGCCGCGACAATTTGCGACGGCGCGTGCAGGGCCAGACTGGAGGTGGCAACGCC
AATCAGCAACGACTGTTTGCCCGCCAGTTGTTGTGCCACGCGGTTGGGAATGTAATTCAGCTCCGCCATC
GCCGCTTCCACTTTTTCCCGCGTTTTCGCAGAAACGTGGCTGGCCTGGTTCACCACGCGGGAAACGGTCT
GATAAGAGACACCGGCATACTCTGCGACATCGTATAACGTTACTGGTTTCACATTCACCACCCTGAATTG
ACTCTCTTCCGGGCGCTATCATGCCATACCGCGAAAGGTTTTGCGCCATTCGATGGTGTCCGGGATCTCG
ACGCTCTCCCTTATGCGACTCCTGCATTAGGAAGCAGCCCAGTAGTAGGTTGAGGCCGTTGAGCACCGCC
GCCGCAAGGAATGGTGCATGCAAGGAGATGGCGCCCAACAGTCCCCCGGCCACGGGGCCTGCCACCATAC
CCACGCCGAAACAAGCGCTCATGAGCCCGAAGTGGCGAGCCCGATCTTCCCCATCGGTGATGTCGGCGAT
ATAGGCGCCAGCAACCGCACCTGTGGCGCCGGTGATGCCGGCCACGATGCGTCCGGCGTAGAGGATCGAG
ATCTCGATCCCGCGAAATTAATACGACTCACTATAGG
